>Addgene plasmid #236758 | LgBiT-dSaCas9 | addgene full sequence | sequence record 469920 | Addgene NGS Result
GAAGATCCTTTGATCTTTTCTACGGGGTCTGACGCTCAGTGGAACGAAAACTCACGTTAAGGGATTTTGG
TCATGAGATTATCAAAAAGGATCTTCACCTAGATCCTTTTAAATTAAAAATGAAGTTTTAAATCAATCTA
AAGTATATATGAGTAAACTTGGTCTGACAGTTACCAATGCTTAATCAGTGAGGCACCTATCTCAGCGATC
TGTCTATTTCGTTCATCCATAGTTGCCTGACTCCCCGTCGTGTAGATAACTACGATACGGGAGGGCTTAC
CATCTGGCCCCAGTGCTGCAATGATACCGCGAGACCCACGCTCACCGGCTCCAGATTTATCAGCAATAAA
CCAGCCAGCCGGAAGGGCCGAGCGCAGAAGTGGTCCTGCAACTTTATCCGCCTCCATCCAGTCTATTAAT
TGTTGCCGGGAAGCTAGAGTAAGTAGTTCGCCAGTTAATAGTTTGCGCAACGTTGTTGCCATTGCTACAG
GCATCGTGGTGTCACGCTCGTCGTTTGGTATGGCTTCATTCAGCTCCGGTTCCCAACGATCAAGGCGAGT
TACATGATCCCCCATGTTGTGCAAAAAAGCGGTTAGCTCCTTCGGTCCTCCGATCGTTGTCAGAAGTAAG
TTGGCCGCAGTGTTATCACTCATGGTTATGGCAGCACTGCATAATTCTCTTACTGTCATGCCATCCGTAA
GATGCTTTTCTGTGACTGGTGAGTACTCAACCAAGTCATTCTGAGAATAGTGTATGCGGCGACCGAGTTG
CTCTTGCCCGGCGTCAATACGGGATAATACCGCGCCACATAGCAGAACTTTAAAAGTGCTCATCATTGGA
AAACGTTCTTCGGGGCGAAAACTCTCAAGGATCTTACCGCTGTTGAGATCCAGTTCGATGTAACCCACTC
GTGCACCCAACTGATCTTCAGCATCTTTTACTTTCACCAGCGTTTCTGGGTGAGCAAAAACAGGAAGGCA
AAATGCCGCAAAAAAGGGAATAAGGGCGACACGGAAATGTTGAATACTCATACTCTTCCTTTTTCAATAT
TATTGAAGCATTTATCAGGGTTATTGTCTCATGAGCGGATACATATTTGAATGTATTTAGAAAAATAAAC
AAATAGGGGTTCCGCGCACATTTCCCCGAAAAGTGCCACCTGACGTCGACGGATCGGGAGATCTCCCGAT
CCCCTATGGTGCACTCTCAGTACAATCTGCTCTGATGCCGCATAGTTAAGCCAGTATCTGCTCCCTGCTT
GTGTGTTGGAGGTCGCTGAGTAGTGCGCGAGCAAAATTTAAGCTACAACAAGGCAAGGCTTGACCGACAA
TTGCATGAAGAATCTGCTTAGGGTTAGGCGTTTTGCGCTGCTTCGCGATGTACGGGCCAGATATACGCGT
TGACATTGATTATTGACTAGTTATTAATAGTAATCAATTACGGGGTCATTAGTTCATAGCCCATATATGG
AGTTCCGCGTTACATAACTTACGGTAAATGGCCCGCCTGGCTGACCGCCCAACGACCCCCGCCCATTGAC
GTCAATAATGACGTATGTTCCCATAGTAACGCCAATAGGGACTTTCCATTGACGTCAATGGGTGGAGTAT
TTACGGTAAACTGCCCACTTGGCAGTACATCAAGTGTATCATATGCCAAGTACGCCCCCTATTGACGTCA
ATGACGGTAAATGGCCCGCCTGGCATTATGCCCAGTACATGACCTTATGGGACTTTCCTACTTGGCAGTA
CATCTACGTATTAGTCATCGCTATTACCATGGTGATGCGGTTTTGGCAGTACATCAATGGGCGTGGATAG
CGGTTTGACTCACGGGGATTTCCAAGTCTCCACCCCATTGACGTCAATGGGAGTTTGTTTTGGCACCAAA
ATCAACGGGACTTTCCAAAATGTCGTAACAACTCCGCCCCATTGACGCAAATGGGCGGTAGGCGTGTACG
GTGGGAGGTCTATATAAGCAGAGCTCGTTTAGTGAACCGTCAGATCGCCTGGAGACGCCATCCACGCTGT
TTTGACCTCCATAGAAGACACCGGGACCGATCCAGCCTCCGGACTCTAGAGGATCGAACCCTTGCCACCA
TGCCCAAGAAGAAGAGGAAGGTGGGAGGCTCCGGAGGAAGCGACTATAAGGACCACGACGGAGACTACAA
GGATCATGATATTGATTACAAAGACGATGACGATAAGGGTGGCGGGTCCGGCGGTGGATCCGGTACCATG
GTCTTCACACTCGAAGATTTCGTTGGGGACTGGGAACAGACAGCCGCCTACAACCTGGACCAAGTCCTTG
AACAGGGAGGTGTGTCCAGTTTGCTGCAGAATCTCGCCGTGTCCGTAACTCCGATCCAAAGGATTGTCCG
GAGCGGTGAAAATGCCCTGAAGATCGACATCCATGTCATCATCCCGTATGAAGGTCTGAGCGCCGACCAA
ATGGCCCAGATCGAAGAGGTGTTTAAGGTGGTGTACCCTGTGGATGATCATCACTTTAAGGTGATCCTGC
CCTATGGCACACTGGTAATCGACGGGGTTACGCCGAACATGCTGAACTATTTCGGACGGCCGTATGAAGG
CATCGCCGTGTTCGACGGCAAAAAGATCACTGTAACAGGGACCCTGTGGAACGGCAACAAAATTATCGAC
GAGCGCCTGATCACCCCCGACGGCTCCATGCTGTTCCGAGTAACCATCAACAGTGGTGGTAGTGGAGGTT
CAGGAGGATCCGGGGGGAGCGGAGGGAGCGGCCGGCCAAAGCGGAACTACATCCTGGGCCTGGCCATCGG
CATCACCAGCGTGGGCTACGGCATCATCGACTACGAGACACGGGACGTGATCGATGCCGGCGTGCGGCTG
TTCAAAGAGGCCAACGTGGAAAACAACGAGGGCAGGCGGAGCAAGAGAGGCGCCAGAAGGCTGAAGCGGC
GGAGGCGGCATAGAATCCAGAGAGTGAAGAAGCTGCTGTTCGACTACAACCTGCTGACCGACCACAGCGA
GCTGAGCGGCATCAACCCCTACGAGGCCAGAGTGAAGGGCCTGAGCCAGAAGCTGAGCGAGGAAGAGTTC
TCTGCCGCCCTGCTGCACCTGGCCAAGAGAAGAGGCGTGCACAACGTGAACGAGGTGGAAGAGGACACCG
GCAACGAGCTGTCCACCAAAGAGCAGATCAGCCGGAACAGCAAGGCCCTGGAAGAGAAATACGTGGCCGA
ACTGCAGCTGGAACGGCTGAAGAAAGACGGCGAAGTGCGGGGCAGCATCAACAGATTCAAGACCAGCGAC
TACGTGAAAGAAGCCAAACAGCTGCTGAAGGTGCAGAAGGCCTACCACCAGCTGGACCAGAGCTTCATCG
ACACCTACATCGACCTGCTGGAAACCCGGCGGACCTACTATGAGGGACCTGGCGAGGGCAGCCCCTTCGG
CTGGAAGGACATCAAAGAATGGTACGAGATGCTGATGGGCCACTGCACCTACTTCCCCGAGGAACTGCGG
AGCGTGAAGTACGCCTACAACGCCGACCTGTACAACGCCCTGAACGACCTGAACAATCTCGTGATCACCA
GGGACGAGAACGAGAAGCTGGAATATTACGAGAAGTTCCAGATCATCGAGAACGTGTTCAAGCAGAAGAA
GAAGCCCACCCTGAAGCAGATCGCCAAAGAAATCCTCGTGAACGAAGAGGATATTAAGGGCTACAGAGTG
ACCAGCACCGGCAAGCCCGAGTTCACCAACCTGAAGGTGTACCACGACATCAAGGACATTACCGCCCGGA
AAGAGATTATTGAGAACGCCGAGCTGCTGGATCAGATTGCCAAGATCCTGACCATCTACCAGAGCAGCGA
GGACATCCAGGAAGAACTGACCAATCTGAACTCCGAGCTGACCCAGGAAGAGATCGAGCAGATCTCTAAT
CTGAAGGGCTATACCGGCACCCACAACCTGAGCCTGAAGGCCATCAACCTGATCCTGGACGAGCTGTGGC
ACACCAACGACAACCAGATCGCTATCTTCAACCGGCTGAAGCTGGTGCCCAAGAAGGTGGACCTGTCCCA
GCAGAAAGAGATCCCCACCACCCTGGTGGACGACTTCATCCTGAGCCCCGTCGTGAAGAGAAGCTTCATC
CAGAGCATCAAAGTGATCAACGCCATCATCAAGAAGTACGGCCTGCCCAACGACATCATTATCGAGCTGG
CCCGCGAGAAGAACTCCAAGGACGCCCAGAAAATGATCAACGAGATGCAGAAGCGGAACCGGCAGACCAA
CGAGCGGATCGAGGAAATCATCCGGACCACCGGCAAAGAGAACGCCAAGTACCTGATCGAGAAGATCAAG
CTGCACGACATGCAGGAAGGCAAGTGCCTGTACAGCCTGGAAGCCATCCCTCTGGAAGATCTGCTGAACA
ACCCCTTCAACTATGAGGTGGACCACATCATCCCCAGAAGCGTGTCCTTCGACAACAGCTTCAACAACAA
GGTGCTCGTGAAGCAGGAAGAAGCCAGCAAGAAGGGCAACCGGACCCCATTCCAGTACCTGAGCAGCAGC
GACAGCAAGATCAGCTACGAAACCTTCAAGAAGCACATCCTGAATCTGGCCAAGGGCAAGGGCAGAATCA
GCAAGACCAAGAAAGAGTATCTGCTGGAAGAACGGGACATCAACAGGTTCTCCGTGCAGAAAGACTTCAT
CAACCGGAACCTGGTGGATACCAGATACGCCACCAGAGGCCTGATGAACCTGCTGCGGAGCTACTTCAGA
GTGAACAACCTGGACGTGAAAGTGAAGTCCATCAATGGCGGCTTCACCAGCTTTCTGCGGCGGAAGTGGA
AGTTTAAGAAAGAGCGGAACAAGGGGTACAAGCACCACGCCGAGGACGCCCTGATCATTGCCAACGCCGA
TTTCATCTTCAAAGAGTGGAAGAAACTGGACAAGGCCAAAAAAGTGATGGAAAACCAGATGTTCGAGGAA
AAGCAGGCCGAGAGCATGCCCGAGATCGAAACCGAGCAGGAGTACAAAGAGATCTTCATCACCCCCCACC
AGATCAAGCACATTAAGGACTTCAAGGACTACAAGTACAGCCACCGGGTGGACAAGAAGCCTAATAGAGA
GCTGATTAACGACACCCTGTACTCCACCCGGAAGGACGACAAGGGCAACACCCTGATCGTGAACAATCTG
AACGGCCTGTACGACAAGGACAATGACAAGCTGAAAAAGCTGATCAACAAGAGCCCCGAAAAGCTGCTGA
TGTACCACCACGACCCCCAGACCTACCAGAAACTGAAGCTGATTATGGAACAGTACGGCGACGAGAAGAA
TCCCCTGTACAAGTACTACGAGGAAACCGGGAACTACCTGACCAAGTACTCCAAAAAGGACAACGGCCCC
GTGATCAAGAAGATTAAGTATTACGGCAACAAACTGAACGCCCATCTGGACATCACCGACGACTACCCCA
ACAGCAGAAACAAGGTCGTGAAGCTGTCCCTGAAGCCCTACAGATTCGACGTGTACCTGGACAATGGCGT
GTACAAGTTCGTGACCGTGAAGAATCTGGATGTGATCAAAAAAGAAAACTACTACGAAGTGAATAGCAAG
TGCTATGAGGAAGCTAAGAAGCTGAAGAAGATCAGCAACCAGGCCGAGTTTATCGCCTCCTTCTACAACA
ACGATCTGATCAAGATCAACGGCGAGCTGTATAGAGTGATCGGCGTGAACAACGACCTGCTGAACCGGAT
CGAAGTGAACATGATCGACATCACCTACCGCGAGTACCTGGAAAACATGAACGACAAGAGGCCCCCCAGG
ATCATTAAGACAATCGCCTCCAAGACCCAGAGCATTAAGAAGTACAGCACAGACATTCTGGGCAACCTGT
ATGAAGTGAAATCTAAGAAGCACCCTCAGATCATCAAAAAGGGCGCTAGCGGTGGAGGCTCCGGAGGTGG
ATCTAAAAGGCCGGCGGCCACGAAAAAGGCCGGTCAGGCAAAAAAGAAAAAGGGTGGTAGTGGAAGCGGA
GCTACTAACTTCAGCCTGCTGAAGCAGGCTGGAGACGTGGAGGAGAACCCTGGACCTGCGGCCGCATGAA
AGGGTTCGATCCCTACCGGTTAGTAATGAGTTTAAACGGGGGAGGCTAACTGAAACACGGAAGGAGACAA
TACCGGAAGGAACCCGCGCTATGACGGCAATAAAAAGACAGAATAAAACGCACGGGTGTTGGGTCGTTTG
TTCATAAACGCGGGGTTCGGTCCCAGGGCTGGCACTCTGTCGATACCCCACCGAGACCCCATTGGGGCCA
ATACGCCCGCGTTTCTTCCTTTTCCCCACCCCACCCCCCAAGTTCGGGTGAAGGCCCAGGGCTCGCAGCC
AACGTCGGGGCGGCAGGCCCTGCCATAGCAGATCTGCGCAGCTGGGGCTCTAGGGGGTATCCCC
[124 nt withheld, positions 6435-6558]
C
[91 nt withheld, positions 6560-6650]
A
[49 nt withheld, positions 6652-6700]
CCTTTGACGTTGGAGTCCACGTTCTTT
[37 nt withheld, positions 6728-6764]
ACCCTATCTCGGTCTATTCTTTTGATTTATAAGGGATTTTGCCGATTTCGGCCTATTGGTTAAAAAATGA
GCTGATTTAACAAAAATTTAACGCGAATTAATTCTGTGGAATGTGTGTCAGTTAGGGTGTGGAAAGTCCC
CAGGCTCCCCAGCAGGCAGAAGTATGCAAAGCATGCATCTCAATTAGTCAGCAACCAGGTGTGGAAAGTC
CCCAGGCTCCCCAGCAGGCAGAAGTATGCAAAGCATGCATCTCAATTAGTCAGCAACCATAGTCCCGCCC
CTAACTCCGCCCATCCCGCCCCTAACTCCGCCCAGTTCCGCCCATTCTCCGCCCCATGGCTGACTAATTT
TTTTTATTTATGCAGAGGCCGAGGCCGCCTCTGCCTCTGAGCTATTCCAGAAGTAGTGAGGAGGCTTTTT
TGGAGGCCTAGGCTTTTGCAAAAAGCTCCCGGGAGCTTGTATATCCATTTTCGGATCTGATCAAGAGACA
GGATGAGGATCGTTTCGCATGATTGAACAAGATGGATTGCACGCAGGTTCTCCGGCCGCTTGGGTGGAGA
GGCTATTCGGCTATGACTGGGCACAACAGACAATCGGCTGCTCTGATGCCGCCGTGTTCCGGCTGTCAGC
GCAGGGGCGCCCGGTTCTTTTTGTCAAGACCGACCTGTCCGGTGCCCTGAATGAACTGCAGGACGAGGCA
GCGCGGCTATCGTGGCTGGCCACGACGGGCGTTCCTTGCGCAGCTGTGCTCGACGTTGTCACTGAAGCGG
GAAGGGACTGGCTGCTATTGGGCGAAGTGCCGGGGCAGGATCTCCTGTCATCTCACCTTGCTCCTGCCGA
GAAAGTATCCATCATGGCTGATGCAATGCGGCGGCTGCATACGCTTGATCCGGCTACCTGCCCATTCGAC
CACCAAGCGAAACATCGCATCGAGCGAGCACGTACTCGGATGGAAGCCGGTCTTGTCGATCAGGATGATC
TGGACGAAGAGCATCAGGGGCTCGCGCCAGCCGAACTGTTCGCCAGGCTCAAGGCGCGCATGCCCGACGG
CGAGGATCTCGTCGTGACCCATGGCGATGCCTGCTTGCCGAATATCATGGTGGAAAATGGCCGCTTTTCT
GGATTCATCGACTGTGGCCGGCTGGGTGTGGCGGACCGCTATCAGGACATAGCGTTGGCTACCCGTGATA
TTGCTGAAGAGCTTGGCGGCGAATGGGCTGACCGCTTCCTCGTGCTTTACGGTATCGCCGCTCCCGATTC
GCAGCGCATCGCCTTCTATCGCCTTCTTGACGAGTTCTTCTGAGCGGGACTCTGGGGTTCGCGAAATGAC
CGACCAAGCGACGCCCAACCTGCCATCACGAGATTTCGATTCCACCGCCGCCTTCTATGAAAGGTTGGGC
TTCGGAATCGTTTTCCGGGACGCCGGCTGGATGATCCTCCAGCGCGGGGATCTCATGCTGGAGTTCTTCG
CCCACCCCAACTTGTTTATTGCAGCTTATAATGGTTACAAATAAAGCAATAGCATCACAAATTTCACAAA
TAAAGCATTTTTTTCACTGCATTCTAGTTGTGGTTTGTCCAAACTCATCAATGTATCTTATCATGTCTGT
ATACCGTCGACCTCTAGCTAGAGCTTGGCGTAATCATGGTCATAGCTGTTTCCTGTGTGAAATTGTTATC
CGCTCACAATTCCACACAACATACGAGCCGGAAGCATAAAGTGTAAAGCCTGGGGTGCCTAATGAGTGAG
CTAACTCACATTAATTGCGTTGCGCTCACTGCCCGCTTTCCAGTCGGGAAACCTGTCGTGCCAGCTGCAT
TAATGAATCGGCCAACGCGCGGGGAGAGGCGGTTTGCGTATTGGGCGCTCTTCCGCTTCCTCGCTCACTG
ACTCGCTGCGCTCGGTCGTTCGGCTGCGGCGAGCGGTATCAGCTCACTCAAAGGCGGTAATACGGTTATC
CACAGAATCAGGGGATAACGCAGGAAAGAACATGTGAGCAAAAGGCCAGCAAAAGGCCAGGAACCGTAAA
AAGGCCGCGTTGCTGGCGTTTTTCCATAGGCTCCGCCCCCCTGACGAGCATCACAAAAATCGACGCTCAA
GTCAGAGGTGGCGAAACCCGACAGGACTATAAAGATACCAGGCGTTTCCCCCTGGAAGCTCCCTCGTGCG
CTCTCCTGTTCCGACCCTGCCGCTTACCGGATACCTGTCCGCCTTTCTCCCTTCGGGAAGCGTGGCGCTT
TCTCATAGCTCACGCTGTAGGTATCTCAGTTCGGTGTAGGTCGTTCGCTCCAAGCTGGGCTGTGTGCACG
AACCCCCCGTTCAGCCCGACCGCTGCGCCTTATCCGGTAACTATCGTCTTGAGTCCAACCCGGTAAGACA
CGACTTATCGCCACTGGCAGCAGCCACTGGTAACAGGATTAGCAGAGCGAGGTATGTAGGCGGTGCTACA
GAGTTCTTGAAGTGGTGGCCTAACTACGGCTACACTAGAAGAACAGTATTTGGTATCTGCGCTCTGCTGA
AGCCAGTTACCTTCGGAAAAAGAGTTGGTAGCTCTTGATCCGGCAAACAAACCACCGCTGGTAGCGGTGG
TTTTTTTGTTTGCAAGCAGCAGATTACGCGCAGAAAAAAAGGATCTCAA
Features (pLannotate 1.2.2; 20 found; start..end, strand, type, name):
    171..1031    -  CDS            AmpR: β-lactamase; bla; confers resistance to ampicillin, carbenicillin, and related antibiotics
   1032..1136    -  promoter       AmpR promoter: bla
   1195..1247    -  misc_feature   bom (fragment): basis of mobility region from pBR322
   1402..1781    +  enhancer       CMV enhancer: human cytomegalovirus immediate early enhancer
   1782..1985    +  promoter       CMV promoter: human cytomegalovirus (CMV) immediate early promoter
   2238..2711    +  CDS            Nluc (fragment): NanoLuc® luciferase human codon-optimized
   2769..5924    +  CDS            cas9: CAS9_STAAU - Experimental evidence at protein level: Swiss-Prot protein existence level 1. CRISPR (clustered regularly interspaced short palindromic repeat) is an adaptive immune system that provides protection against mobile genetic elements (viruses, transposable elements and conjugative plasmids). CRISPR clusters contain spacers, sequences complementary to antecedent mobile elements, and target invading nucleic acids. CRISPR clusters are transcribed and processed into CRISPR RNA (crRNA). In type II CRISPR systems correct processing of pre-crRNA requires a trans- encoded small RNA (tracrRNA)
   5955..6002    +  CDS            nucleoplasmin NLS: bipartite nuclear localization signal from nucleoplasmin
   6185..6233    +  polyA_signal   HSV TK poly(A) signal: herpes simplex virus thymidine kinase polyadenylation signal (Cole and Stacy, 1985)
   6324..6340    -  polyA_signal   bGH poly(A) signal (fragment): bovine growth hormone polyadenylation signal
   6435..6863    +  rep_origin     f1 ori (sequence partly withheld): f1 bacteriophage origin of replication; arrow indicates direction of (+) strand synthesis
   6877..7206    +  promoter       SV40 promoter: SV40 enhancer and early promoter
   7273..8064    +  CDS            neo: KKA2_KLEPN - Also known as kan, nptII. Experimental evidence at protein level: Swiss-Prot protein existence level 1. Resistance to kanamycin, neomycin, paromomycin, ribostamycin, butirosin and gentamicin B. From Klebsiella pneumoniae.
   8090..8248    +  CDS            ble (fragment): BLE_KLEPN - Experimental evidence at protein level: Swiss-Prot protein existence level 1. Binding protein with a strong affinity to the bleomycin family of antibiotics. Binds to CL990; an antimitotic-antibiotic compound. From Klebsiella pneumoniae.
   8243..8364    +  polyA_signal   SV40 poly(A) signal: SV40 polyadenylation signal
   8437..8453    -  protein_bind   lac operator: The lac repressor binds to the lac operator to inhibit transcription in E. coli. This inhibition can be relieved by adding lactose or isopropyl-β-D-thiogalactopyranoside (IPTG). lac repressor encoded by lacI
   8461..8491    -  promoter       lac promoter: promoter for the E. coli lac operon
   8506..8527    -  protein_bind   CAP binding site: CAP binding activates transcription in the presence of cAMP. E. coli catabolite activator protein
   8540..8632    -  CDS            lacI (fragment): lac repressor; lacI; The lac repressor binds to the lac operator to inhibit transcription in E. coli. This inhibition can be relieved by adding lactose or isopropyl-β-D-thiogalactopyranoside (IPTG).
   8815..9403    -  rep_origin     ori: high-copy-number ColE1/pMB1/pBR322/pUC origin of replication
