[The description below was written by a language model from this plasmid's Addgene catalogue record and pLannotate feature annotations shown in this document.]
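Description:
LgBiT-dSaCas9 is a 9.4 kb mammalian expression plasmid built on a pcDNA-type backbone. It is maintained in E. coli through a high-copy ColE1/pUC-type origin and selected with ampicillin via the β-lactamase gene. An f1 phage origin is also present. For selection in mammalian cells it carries a neomycin phosphotransferase gene driven by the SV40 enhancer/early promoter and terminated by an SV40 polyadenylation signal, which permits G418 selection. Short annotated fragments of ble, lacI, the lac promoter/operator and a pBR322 bom region appear to be backbone remnants rather than functional parts of the design.

The payload is a single CMV enhancer/promoter-driven open reading frame. A 474 bp, human codon-optimized NanoLuc fragment corresponding to LgBiT, the large subunit of the split NanoLuc system, sits upstream of the Staphylococcus aureus Cas9 coding sequence. The record describes this Cas9 as the nuclease-dead form (dSaCas9), although the specific inactivating mutations are not listed. A bipartite nucleoplasmin nuclear localization signal follows the Cas9 sequence to direct the fusion to the nucleus. An HSV TK polyadenylation signal lies downstream, and only a small fragment of the bGH poly(A) signal is annotated. No guide RNA cassette appears in the feature table, so the guide would presumably be supplied separately.

LgBiT alone has little luciferase activity and yields light only when complemented by its small partner peptide. Tethering it to a programmable DNA-binding protein therefore creates a proximity sensor. According to the record, the construct is one half of a split-luciferase biosensor used to detect and image chromatin loops in individual live cells, presumably alongside a complementary fusion targeted to a second genomic site.
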