Addgene plasmid #236758: LgBiT-dSaCas9
Purpose: Split NanoLuc luciferase biosensor fused to dSaCas9
Depositing lab: David Segal. Depositing organization: University of California, Davis. Publication: A split luciferase biosensing platform for detection and imaging of chromatin loops in individual live cells. Heath NG, Gomez JA, McGinty SP, O'Geen H, Segal DJ. Nucleic Acids Res. 2025 Nov 26;53(22):gkaf1324. doi: 10.1093/nar/gkaf1324. PubMed 41335466.
Backbone
  Vector backbone: pCDNA
  Total vector size (bp): 9403
  Vector type: Mammalian Expression
  Selectable markers: Neomycin (select with G418)
Growth in bacteria
  Bacterial resistance: Ampicillin, 100 μg/mL
  Growth temperature: 37°C
  Growth strain: DH5alpha
  Copy number: High Copy
Gene/Insert
  Gene/Insert name: NanoLuc LgBit (alt name: NanoLuc luciferase)
  Insert size (bp): 474
  Promoter: CMV
  Tag / fusion protein: dSaCas9
  Cloning method: Gibson Cloning
  Sequencing primers: 5′ CMV-F; 3′ BGH-rev
Terms and licenses: Academic/Nonprofit Terms; Industry Terms: Not Available to Industry
How to cite: LgBiT-dSaCas9 was a gift from David Segal (Addgene plasmid # 236758 ; http://n2t.net/addgene:236758 ; RRID:Addgene_236758)
